>Addgene plasmid #105295 | pECFP-Cdc42-Y40C | addgene full sequence | sequence record 204197 | Addgene NGS Result
AGAAAAGATCAAAGGATCTTCTTGAGATCCTTTTTTTCTGCGCGTAATCTGCTGCTTGCAAACAAAAAAA
CCACCGCTACCAGCGGTGGTTTGTTTGCCGGATCAAGAGCTACCAACTCTTTTTCCGAAGGTAACTGGCT
TCAGCAGAGCGCAGATACCAAATACTGTTCTTCTAGTGTAGCCGTAGTTAGGCCACCACTTCAAGAACTC
TGTATCACCGCCTACATACCTCGCTCTGCTAATCCTGTTACCAGTGGCTGCTGCCAGTGGCGATAAGTCG
TGTCTTACCGGGTTGGACTCAAGACGATAGTTACCGGATAAGGCGCAGCGGTCGGGCTGAACGGGGGGTT
CGTGCACACAGCCCAGCTTGGAGCGAACGACCTACACCGAACTGAGATACCTACAGCGTGAGCTATGAGA
AAGCGCCACGCTTCCCGAAGGGAGAAAGGCGGACAGGTATCCGGTAAGCGGCAGGGTCGGAACAGGAGAG
CGCACGAGGGAGCTTCCAGGGGGAAACGCCTGGTATCTTTATAGTCCTGTCGGGTTTCGCCACCTCTGAC
TTGAGCGTCGATTTTTGTGATGCTCGTCAGGGGGGCGGAGCCTATGGAAAAACGCCAGCAACGCGGCCTT
TTTACGGTTCCTGGCCTTTTGCTGGCCTTTTGCTCACATGTTCTTTCCTGCGTTATCCCCTGATTCTGTG
GATAACCGTATTACCGCCATGCATTAGTTATTAATAGTAATCAATTACGGGGTCATTAGTTCATAGCCCA
TATATGGAGTTCCGCGTTACATAACTTACGGTAAATGGCCCGCCTGGCTGACCGCCCAACGACCCCCGCC
CATTGACGTCAATAATGACGTATGTTCCCATAGTAACGCCAATAGGGACTTTCCATTGACGTCAATGGGT
GGAGTATTTACGGTAAACTGCCCACTTGGCAGTACATCAAGTGTATCATATGCCAAGTACGCCCCCTATT
GACGTCAATGACGGTAAATGGCCCGCCTGGCATTATGCCCAGTACATGACCTTATGGGACTTTCCTACTT
GGCAGTACATCTACGTATTAGTCATCGCTATTACCATGGTGATGCGGTTTTGGCAGTACATCAATGGGCG
TGGATAGCGGTTTGACTCACGGGGATTTCCAAGTCTCCACCCCATTGACGTCAATGGGAGTTTGTTTTGG
CACCAAAATCAACGGGACTTTCCAAAATGTCGTAACAACTCCGCCCCATTGACGCAAATGGGCGGTAGGC
GTGTACGGTGGGAGGTCTATATAAGCAGAGCTGGTTTAGTGAACCGTCAGATCCGCTAGCGCTACCGGTC
GCCACCATGGTGAGCAAGGGCGAGGAGCTGTTCACCGGGGTGGTGCCCATCCTGGTCGAGCTGGACGGCG
ACGTAAACGGCCACAAGTTCAGCGTGTCCGGCGAGGGCGAGGGCGATGCCACCTACGGCAAGCTGACCCT
GAAGTTCATCTGCACCACCGGCAAGCTGCCCGTGCCCTGGCCCACCCTCGTGACCACCCTGACCTGGGGC
GTGCAGTGCTTCAGCCGCTACCCCGACCACATGAAGCAGCACGACTTCTTCAAGTCCGCCATGCCCGAAG
GCTACGTCCAGGAGCGCACCATCTTCTTCAAGGACGACGGCAACTACAAGACCCGCGCCGAGGTGAAGTT
CGAGGGCGACACCCTGGTGAACCGCATCGAGCTGAAGGGCATCGACTTCAAGGAGGACGGCAACATCCTG
GGGCACAAGCTGGAGTACAACTACATCAGCCACAACGTCTATATCACCGCCGACAAGCAGAAGAACGGCA
TCAAGGCCAACTTCAAGATCCGCCACAACATCGAGGACGGCAGCGTGCAGCTCGCCGACCACTACCAGCA
GAACACCCCCATCGGCGACGGCCCCGTGCTGCTGCCCGACAACCACTACCTGAGCACCCAGTCCGCCCTG
AGCAAAGACCCCAACGAGAAGCGCGATCACATGGTCCTGCTGGAGTTCGTGACCGCCGCCGGGATCACTC
TCGGCATGGACGAGCTGTACAAGTCCGGACTCAGATCTCGAGCTCAAGCTTCGAATTCCATGCAGACAAT
TAAGTGTGTTGTTGTGGGCGATGGTGCCGTTGGTAAAACATGTCTCCTGATATCCTACACAACAAACAAA
TTTCCATCTGAGTATGTACCGACTGTTTTTGACAACTGTGCAGTCACGGTTATGATTGGTGGAGAGCCAT
ATACCCTTGGACTTTTTGATACTGCAGGGCAAGAGGATTATGACAGATTACGACCGCTGAGTTATCCACA
AACAGATGTATTTCTAGTCTGTTTTTCAGTGGTCTCTCCATCCTCATTTGAAAATGTGAAGGAAAAGTGG
GTGCCTGAGATAACTCACCACTGTCCAAAGACTCCTTTCTTGCTTGTTGGGACCCAAATTGATCTCCGAG
ATGACCCCTCTACTATCGAGAAACTTGCCAAGAACAAACAGAAGCCTATCACTCCAGAGACTGCTGAAAA
GCTGGCCCGTGACCTGAAGGCGGTCAAGTATGTGGAGTGTTCTGCACTCACACAGAAAGGCCTAAAGAAT
GTATTTGACGAAGCAATATTGGCTGCCCTGGAGCCTCCAGAACCGAAGAAGAGCCGCAGGTGTGTGCTGC
TATGAGGATCCACCGGATCTAGATAACTGATCATAATCAGCCATACCACATTTGTAGAGGTTTTACTTGC
TTTAAAAAACCTCCCACACCTCCCCCTGAACCTGAAACATAAAATGAATGCAATTGTTGTTGTTAACTTG
TTTATTGCAGCTTATAATGGTTACAAATAAAGCAATAGCATCACAAATTTCACAAATAAAGCATTTTTTT
CACTGCATTCTAGTTGTGGTTTGTCCAAACTCATCAATGTATCTTAAGGCGTAAATTGTAAGCGTTAATA
TTTTGTTAAAATTCGCGTTAAATTTTTGTTAAATCAGCTCATTTTTTAACCAATAGGCCGAAATCGGCAA
AATCCCTTATAAATCAAAAGAATAGACCGAGATAGGGT
[37 nt withheld, positions 3049-3085]
AAAGAACGTGGACTCCAACGTCAAAGG
[49 nt withheld, positions 3113-3161]
T
[91 nt withheld, positions 3163-3253]
G
[124 nt withheld, positions 3255-3378]
CAGGTGGCACTTTTCGGGGAAATGTGCGCGGAACCCCTATTTGTTTATTTTTCTAAATACATTCAAATAT
GTATCCGCTCATGAGACAATAACCCTGATAAATGCTTCAATAATATTGAAAAAGGAAGAGTCCTGAGGCG
GAAAGAACCAGCTGTGGAATGTGTGTCAGTTAGGGTGTGGAAAGTCCCCAGGCTCCCCAGCAGGCAGAAG
TATGCAAAGCATGCATCTCAATTAGTCAGCAACCAGGTGTGGAAAGTCCCCAGGCTCCCCAGCAGGCAGA
AGTATGCAAAGCATGCATCTCAATTAGTCAGCAACCATAGTCCCGCCCCTAACTCCGCCCATCCCGCCCC
TAACTCCGCCCAGTTCCGCCCATTCTCCGCCCCATGGCTGACTAATTTTTTTTATTTATGCAGAGGCCGA
GGCCGCCTCGGCCTCTGAGCTATTCCAGAAGTAGTGAGGAGGCTTTTTTGGAGGCCTAGGCTTTTGCAAA
GATCGATCAAGAGACAGGATGAGGATCGTTTCGCATGATTGAACAAGATGGATTGCACGCAGGTTCTCCG
GCCGCTTGGGTGGAGAGGCTATTCGGCTATGACTGGGCACAACAGACAATCGGCTGCTCTGATGCCGCCG
TGTTCCGGCTGTCAGCGCAGGGGCGCCCGGTTCTTTTTGTCAAGACCGACCTGTCCGGTGCCCTGAATGA
ACTGCAAGACGAGGCAGCGCGGCTATCGTGGCTGGCCACGACGGGCGTTCCTTGCGCAGCTGTGCTCGAC
GTTGTCACTGAAGCGGGAAGGGACTGGCTGCTATTGGGCGAAGTGCCGGGGCAGGATCTCCTGTCATCTC
ACCTTGCTCCTGCCGAGAAAGTATCCATCATGGCTGATGCAATGCGGCGGCTGCATACGCTTGATCCGGC
TACCTGCCCATTCGACCACCAAGCGAAACATCGCATCGAGCGAGCACGTACTCGGATGGAAGCCGGTCTT
GTCGATCAGGATGATCTGGACGAAGAGCATCAGGGGCTCGCGCCAGCCGAACTGTTCGCCAGGCTCAAGG
CGAGCATGCCCGACGGCGAGGATCTCGTCGTGACCCATGGCGATGCCTGCTTGCCGAATATCATGGTGGA
AAATGGCCGCTTTTCTGGATTCATCGACTGTGGCCGGCTGGGTGTGGCGGACCGCTATCAGGACATAGCG
TTGGCTACCCGTGATATTGCTGAAGAGCTTGGCGGCGAATGGGCTGACCGCTTCCTCGTGCTTTACGGTA
TCGCCGCTCCCGATTCGCAGCGCATCGCCTTCTATCGCCTTCTTGACGAGTTCTTCTGAGCGGGACTCTG
GGGTTCGAAATGACCGACCAAGCGACGCCCAACCTGCCATCACGAGATTTCGATTCCACCGCCGCCTTCT
ATGAAAGGTTGGGCTTCGGAATCGTTTTCCGGGACGCCGGCTGGATGATCCTCCAGCGCGGGGATCTCAT
GCTGGAGTTCTTCGCCCACCCTAGGGGGAGGCTAACTGAAACACGGAAGGAGACAATACCGGAAGGAACC
CGCGCTATGACGGCAATAAAAAGACAGAATAAAACGCACGGTGTTGGGTCGTTTGTTCATAAACGCGGGG
TTCGGTCCCAGGGCTGGCACTCTGTCGATACCCCACCGAGACCCCATTGGGGCCAATACGCCCGCGTTTC
TTCCTTTTCCCCACCCCACCCCCCAAGTTCGGGTGAAGGCCCAGGGCTCGCAGCCAACGTCGGGGCGGCA
GGCCCTGCCATAGCCTCAGGTTACTCATATATACTTTAGATTGATTTAAAACTTCATTTTTAATTTAAAA
GGATCTAGGTGAAGATCCTTTTTGATAATCTCATGACCAAAATCCCTTAACGTGAGTTTTCGTTCCACTG
AGCGTCAGACCCCGT
Features (pLannotate 1.2.2; 15 found; start..end, strand, type, name):
     22..610     +  rep_origin     ori: high-copy-number ColE1/pMB1/pBR322/pUC origin of replication
    785..1088    +  enhancer       CMV enhancer: human cytomegalovirus immediate early enhancer
   1089..1292    +  promoter       CMV promoter: human cytomegalovirus (CMV) immediate early promoter
   1337..2053    +  CDS            ECFP: ECFP is a basic (constitutively fluorescent) cyan fluorescent protein published in 1996, derived from Aequorea victoria. It has low acid sensitivity.
   2054..2088    +  misc_feature   MCS (fragment): multiple cloning site
   2090..2665    +  CDS            Cdc42: human Rho family small GTPase Cdc42
   2688..2772    +  CDS            large T antigen (fragment): large T antigen from SV40 (simian virus 40)
   2795..2916    +  polyA_signal   SV40 poly(A) signal: SV40 polyadenylation signal
   2950..3378    -  rep_origin     f1 ori (sequence partly withheld): f1 bacteriophage origin of replication; arrow indicates direction of (+) strand synthesis
   3405..3509    +  promoter       AmpR promoter: bla
   3511..3868    +  promoter       SV40 promoter: SV40 enhancer and early promoter
   3903..4697    +  CDS            NeoR/KanR: aminoglycoside phosphotransferase from Tn5; aph(3')-II (or nptII); confers resistance to neomycin, kanamycin, and G418 (Geneticin®)
   4718..4870    +  CDS            ble (fragment): BLE_KLEPN - Experimental evidence at protein level: Swiss-Prot protein existence level 1. Binding protein with a strong affinity to the bleomycin family of antibiotics. Binds to CL990; an antimitotic-antibiotic compound. From Klebsiella pneumoniae.
   4929..4976    +  polyA_signal   HSV TK poly(A) signal: herpes simplex virus thymidine kinase polyadenylation signal (Cole and Stacy, 1985)
   5067..5083    -  polyA_signal   bGH poly(A) signal (fragment): bovine growth hormone polyadenylation signal
