[The description below was written by a language model from this plasmid's Addgene catalogue record and pLannotate feature annotations shown in this document.]
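Description:
pECFP-Cdc42-Y40C is a mammalian expression plasmid built on the pECFP-C1 backbone that produces human Cdc42, a Rho-family small GTPase, fused at its N-terminus to enhanced cyan fluorescent protein. Expression is driven by the human cytomegalovirus immediate early enhancer and promoter. The ECFP coding sequence runs through a remnant of the multiple cloning site into the Cdc42 open reading frame, and the transcript is terminated by the SV40 polyadenylation signal. The insert was cloned between EcoRI and BamHI sites, with a single extra nucleotide added at its 5′ end to keep Cdc42 in frame with the fluorescent protein. The Cdc42 sequence carries a tyrosine-to-cysteine substitution at residue 40, which according to the record prevents binding to downstream effectors.

In bacteria the plasmid replicates at high copy from a ColE1/pUC-type origin and is selected with kanamycin. The Tn5 aminoglycoside phosphotransferase gene (NeoR/KanR) sits behind both a bacterial bla promoter and the SV40 enhancer/early promoter and is followed by the HSV TK polyadenylation signal. The same marker can therefore confer G418 resistance in mammalian cells. An f1 origin is also present, which allows single-stranded DNA production. The short large T antigen, ble and bGH poly(A) fragments in the feature table appear to be partial matches within backbone sequence rather than functional elements.

The stated purpose is as a control for FRET biosensor analysis. The effector-binding-deficient CFP-Cdc42 serves as a negative control donor that should not give the interaction-dependent FRET signal seen with Cdc42 that can bind effectors. The record does not describe the partner acceptor construct.
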