Addgene plasmid #105295: pECFP-Cdc42-Y40C
Purpose: Control for FRET biosensor analysis - cannot bind downstream effectors
Depositing lab: Kenneth Yamada. Depositing organization: National Institute of Dental and Craniofacial Research (NIDCR). Publication: Nonpolarized signaling reveals two distinct modes of 3D cell migration. Petrie RJ, Gavara N, Chadwick RS, Yamada KM. J Cell Biol. 2012 Apr 30;197(3):439-55. doi: 10.1083/jcb.201201124. PubMed 22547408.
Backbone
  Vector backbone: pECFP-C1
  Vector type: Mammalian Expression
Growth in bacteria
  Bacterial resistance: Kanamycin, 50 μg/mL
  Growth temperature: 37°C
  Growth strain: DH5alpha
  Copy number: High Copy
Gene/Insert
  Gene/Insert name: Cdc42 (alt name: CDC42)
  Species: H. sapiens (human)
  Mutation: Y40C
  Entrez Gene: CDC42 (a.k.a. CDC42Hs, G25K, TKS)
  Tag / fusion protein: CFP (N terminal on backbone)
  Cloning method: Restriction Enzyme; 5′ cloning site EcoR1 (unknown if destroyed); 3′ cloning site BamH1 (unknown if destroyed)
  Sequencing primers: 5′ CATGGTCCTGCTGGAGTTCGTG
Terms and licenses: Academic/Nonprofit Terms; Industry Terms: Not Available to Industry
Depositor comments: Human Cdc42 sequence cloned with a nucleotide (C) added to the 5' end to keep it in frame. Amino acid Y at position 40 of the protein sequence is mutated to C. The insert was from Dr. Natalie Lamarche-Vane (McGill University).
How to cite: pECFP-Cdc42-Y40C was a gift from Kenneth Yamada (Addgene plasmid # 105295 ; http://n2t.net/addgene:105295 ; RRID:Addgene_105295)
