>Addgene plasmid #105295 | pECFP-Cdc42-Y40C | depositor partial sequence | sequence record 199492 | Sequence of insert
GCGAGCTGTACAAGTCCGGACTCAGATCTCGAGCTCAAGCTTCGAATTCCATGCAGACAATTAAGTGTGT
TGTTGTGGGCGATGGTGCCGTTGGTAAAACATGTCTCCTGATATCCTACACAACAAACAAATTTCCATCT
GAGTATGTACCGACTGTTTTTGACAACTGTGCAGTCACGGTTATGATTGGTGGAGAGCCATATACCCTTG
GACTTTTTGATACTGCAGGGCAAGAGGATTATGACAGATTACGACCGCTGAGTTATCCACAAACAGATGT
ATTTCTAGTCTGTTTTTCAGTGGTCTCTCCATCCTCATTTGAAAATGTGAAGGAAAAGTGGGTGCCTGAG
ATAACTCACCACTGTCCAAAGACTCCTTTCTTGCTTGTTGGGACCCAAATTGATCTCCGAGATGACCCCT
CTACTATCGAGAAACTTGCCAAGAACAAACAGAAGCCTATCACTCCAGAGACTGCTGAAAAGCTGGCCCG
TGACCTGAAGGCGGTCAAGTATGTGGAGTGTTCTGCACTCACACAGAAAGGCCTAAAGAATGTATTTGAC
GAAGCAATATTGGCTGCCCTGGAGCCTCCAGAACCGAAGAAGAGCCGCAGGTGTGTGCTGCTATGAGGAT
CCACCGGATCTAGATAACTGATCATAATCAGCCATACCACATTTGTAGAGGTTTTACTTGCTTTAAAAAA
CCTCCCACACC
